>Addgene plasmid #203925 | pMRMTK-clo4 | addgene full sequence | sequence record 405087 | Addgene NGS Result
AGCATTCTGCCGACATGGAAGCCATCACAAACGGCATGATGAACCTGAATCGCCAGCGGCATCAGCACCT
TGTCGCCTTGCGTATAATATTTGCCCATGGTGAAAACGGGGGCGAAGAAGTTGTCCATATTGGCCACGTT
TAAATCAAAACTGGTGAAACTCACCCAGGGATTGGCTGAGACGAAAAACATATTCTCAATAAACCCTTTA
GGGAAATAGGCCAGGTTTTCACCGTAACACGCCACATCTTGCGAATATATGTGTAGAAACTGCCGGAAAT
CGTCGTGGTATTCACTCCAGAGCGATGAAAACGTTTCAGTTTGCTCATGGAAAACGGTGTAACAAGGGTG
AACACTATCCCATATCACCAGCTCACCGTCTTTCATTGCCATACGGAATTCCGGATGAGCATTCATCAGG
CGGGCAAGAATGTGAATAAAGGCCGGATAAAACTTGTGCTTATTTTTCTTTACGGTCTTTAAAAAGGCCG
TAATATCCAGCTGAACGGTCTGGTTATAGGTACATTGAGCAACTGACTGAAATGCCTCAAAATGTTCTTT
ACGATGCCATTGGGATATATCAACGGTGGTATATCCAGTGATTTTTTTCTCCATTTTAGCTTCCTTAGCT
CCTGAAAATCTCGATAACTCAAAAAATACGCCCGGTAGTGATCTTATTTCATTATGGTGAAAGTTGGAAC
CTCTTACGTGCCGATCAGGTCTCGAGCGGTCAATTCGAGGGGGATCAATTCCGTTTTCCGCTGCATAACC
CTGCTTCGGGGTCATTATAGCGATTTTTTCGGTATATCCATCCTTTTTCGCACGATATACAGGATTTTGC
CAAAGGGTTCGTGTAGACTTTCCTTGGTGTATCCAACGGCGTCAGCCGGGCAGGATAGGTGAAGTAGGCC
CACCCGCGAGCGGGTGTTCCTTCTTCACTGTCCCTTATTCGCACCTGGCGGTGCTCAACGGGAATCCTGC
TCTGCGAGGCTGGCCGGCTACCGCCGGCGTAACAGATGAGGGCAAGCGGATGGCTGATGAAACCAAGCCA
ACCAGGAAGGGCAGCCCACCTATCACGGAATTGATCCGGCCACGATGCGTCCGGCGTAGAGGATCTGAAG
ATCAGCAGTTCAACCTGTTGATAGTACGTACTAAGCTCTCATGTTTCACGTACTAAGCTCTCATGTTTAA
CGTACTAAGCTCTCATGTTTAACGAACTAAACCCTCATGGCTAACGTACTAAGCTCTCATGGCTAACGTA
CTAAGCTCTCATGTTTCACGTACTAAGCTCTCATGTTTGAACAATAAAATTAATATAAATCAGCAACTTA
AATAGCCTCTAAGGTTTTAAGTTTTATAAGAAAAAAAAGAATATATAAGGCTTTTAAAGCTTTTAAGGTT
TAACGGTTGTGGACAACAAGCCAGGGATGTAACGCACTGAGAAGCCCTTAGAGCCTCTCAAAGCAATTTT
GAGTGACACAGGAACACTTAACGGCTGACATGGGGAGACGAGACCTCACACTGGCTCACCTTCGGGTGGG
CCTTTCTGCGTTTATACCTAGGAGTCAAAATTACGCCCCGCCCTGCCACTCATCGCAGTACTGTTGTAAT
TCATTA
Features (pLannotate 1.2.2; 6 found; start..end, strand, type, name):
    615..717     -  promoter       cat promoter: promoter of the E. coli cat gene encoding chloramphenicol acetyltransferase
    888..997     +  oriT           oriT: incP origin of transfer
   1030..1075    +  CDS            traJ (fragment): oriT-recognizing protein; traJ
   1112..1500    +  rep_origin     R6K γ ori: γ replication origin from E. coli plasmid R6K; requires the R6K initiator protein pi for replication
   1523..1550    +  terminator     T7Te terminator: phage T7 early transcription terminator
   1571..614     -  CDS            CmR (across the origin): chloramphenicol acetyltransferase; cat; confers resistance to chloramphenicol
