[The description below was written by a language model from this plasmid's Addgene catalogue record and pLannotate feature annotations shown in this document.]
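Description:
pMRMTK-clo4 is a very small (about 1.6 kb) bacterial cloning plasmid from a modular cloning (MoClo) toolkit built for engineering bacteria of the maize root microbiome. Although the catalogue lists its vector type as plant expression, the record shows no plant regulatory elements, promoter-driven payload or gene of interest. The plasmid consists essentially of a chloramphenicol resistance cassette joined to an insert of roughly 780 bp carrying a replication origin and a transfer origin. That insert is flanked by BsaI sites that are retained, consistent with use in Golden Gate-type assembly.

Selection is provided by the cat gene encoding chloramphenicol acetyltransferase, driven by its native cat promoter; this coding sequence spans the numbering origin of the circular sequence. Replication depends on the R6K γ origin, which functions only when the R6K initiator protein pi is supplied in trans. The plasmid is therefore maintained in a pir-expressing E. coli host (Pir1 is recorded, at low copy) and cannot replicate in strains lacking pir. The incP oriT, accompanied by a short non-functional fragment of the adjacent traJ gene, allows the plasmid to be mobilised by conjugation from a donor that provides the transfer machinery. A phage T7 early (T7Te) terminator lies between the origin and the resistance gene, probably insulating the two from transcriptional read-through.

A conditional origin combined with a transfer origin is typical of suicide-type delivery vectors for non-model bacteria, though the record itself describes the plasmid only as a cloning plasmid carrying these parts.
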