Addgene plasmid #203925: pMRMTK-clo4
Purpose: Cloning plasmid containing the R6Kγ origin and oriT insert with a chloramphenicol resistance marker
Depositing lab: Nathan Crook. Depositing organization: North Carolina State University. Publication: Engineering the Maize Root Microbiome: A Rapid MoClo Toolkit and Identification of Potential Bacterial Chassis for Studying Plant-Microbe Interactions. van Schaik J, Li Z, Cheadle J, Crook N. ACS Synth Biol. 2023 Oct 20;12(10):3030-3040. doi: 10.1021/acssynbio.3c00371. Epub 2023 Sep 15. PubMed 37712562.
Backbone
  Vector backbone: Chloramphenicol Resistance gene
  Backbone manufacturer: Boca Scientific
  Backbone size w/o insert (bp): 832
  Total vector size (bp): 1615
  Vector type: Plant Expression
Growth in bacteria
  Bacterial resistance: Chloramphenicol, 25 μg/mL
  Growth temperature: 37°C
  Growth strain: Pir1
  Copy number: Low Copy
Gene/Insert
  Gene/Insert name: R6Kγ origin of replication and oriT
  Insert size (bp): 783
  Promoter: N/A
  Cloning method: Restriction Enzyme; 5′ cloning site BsaI (not destroyed); 3′ cloning site BsaI (not destroyed)
  Sequencing primers: 5′ gtaacgcactgagaagcccttagag; 3′ ggttgaactgctgatcttcagatcc
Terms and licenses: Academic/Nonprofit Terms; Industry Terms: Not Available to Industry
Depositor comments: Please visit https://www.biorxiv.org/content/10.1101/2023.06.05.543168v1 for bioRxiv preprint.
How to cite: pMRMTK-clo4 was a gift from Nathan Crook (Addgene plasmid # 203925 ; http://n2t.net/addgene:203925 ; RRID:Addgene_203925)
